Addgene plasmid #174062: pUC19-whiteCopyCatcher
Purpose: CopyCatcher insertion donor for the white locus
Depositing lab: Ethan Bier. Depositing organization: University of California, San Diego (UCSD). Publication: CopyCatchers are versatile active genetic elements that detect and quantify inter-homolog somatic gene conversion. Li Z, Marcel N, Devkota S, Auradkar A, Hedrick SM, Gantz VM, Bier E. Nat Commun. 2021 May 11;12(1):2625. doi: 10.1038/s41467-021-22927-1. PubMed 33976171.
Backbone
  Vector backbone: pUC19
  Vector type: Bacterial Expression
Growth in bacteria
  Bacterial resistance: Ampicillin, 100 μg/mL
  Growth temperature: 37°C
  Growth strain: DH5alpha
  Copy number: High Copy
Gene/Insert
  Gene/Insert name: white (alt name: SA-T2A-DsRed-white gRNA-mCerulean)
  gRNA/shRNA sequence: GCAGTGAAGCCTCGCTAAGGAGG
  Species: D. melanogaster (fly), Synthetic
  Entrez Gene: w (a.k.a. Dmel_CG2759, BACN33B1.1, CG2759, DMWHITE, DmWhite, Dmel\CG2759, EG:BACN33B1.1, W, White, c23, e(g), m(g), mini-white, mw, w(AT)[[13]])
  Cloning method: Gibson Cloning
  Sequencing primers: 5′ n/a
Terms and licenses: Academic/Nonprofit Terms; Industry Terms: Not Available to Industry
How to cite: pUC19-whiteCopyCatcher was a gift from Ethan Bier (Addgene plasmid # 174062 ; http://n2t.net/addgene:174062 ; RRID:Addgene_174062)
