[The description below was written by a language model from this plasmid's Addgene catalogue record and pLannotate feature annotations shown in this document.]
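Description:
pUC19-whiteCopyCatcher is a high-copy pUC19-based plasmid that serves as a donor template for inserting a "CopyCatcher" active genetic element into the white (w) locus of Drosophila melanogaster. It is maintained in E. coli through the ColE1/pUC origin and selected with ampicillin via the bla gene and its native promoter. Although catalogued as a bacterial expression vector, its bacterial parts are there only for propagation; the payload is designed to function in flies.

The insert, assembled by Gibson cloning, is described as SA-T2A-DsRed-white gRNA-mCerulean. The splice acceptor and T2A peptide named in the record are not picked up in the feature table. By general design, they would allow the DsRed2 coding sequence, which is followed by an SV40 small fragment and polyadenylation signal, to be expressed from the host gene's transcript rather than from its own promoter. Downstream, a Drosophila U6-3 RNA polymerase III promoter drives a guide RNA with the S. pyogenes Cas9 scaffold that targets white, so that in the presence of Cas9 the element can cut the homologous chromosome and be copied into it. On the opposite strand, mCerulean3 sits behind an hsp70 promoter fragment and ends with an OpIE-2 polyadenylation signal, providing a separate cyan marker. A partial φC31 attP site lies next to this cassette. The unannotated stretches flanking the cassette presumably carry white homology arms, though the record does not define them, and a short P element 3' end fragment is also detected. According to the associated publication title, CopyCatcher elements are used to detect and quantify inter-homolog somatic gene conversion.
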