Features (pLannotate 1.2.2; 13 found; start..end, strand, type, name):
    127..715     -  rep_origin     ori: high-copy-number ColE1/pMB1/pBR322/pUC origin of replication
    886..1746    -  CDS            AmpR: β-lactamase; bla; confers resistance to ampicillin, carbenicillin, and related antibiotics
   1747..1851    -  promoter       AmpR promoter: bla
   3216..3890    +  CDS            DsRed2: DsRed2 is a basic (constitutively fluorescent) red fluorescent protein published in 2006, derived from Discosoma sp..
   3954..4038    +  CDS            large T antigen (fragment): large T antigen from SV40 (simian virus 40)
   4061..4182    +  polyA_signal   SV40 poly(A) signal: SV40 polyadenylation signal
   4185..4605    +  promoter       dU6-3 promoter: RNA polymerase III promoter for Drosophila U6-3 snRNA (Port et al., 2014)
   4625..4700    +  misc_RNA       gRNA scaffold: guide RNA scaffold for the Streptococcus pyogenes CRISPR/Cas9 system
   4940..4990    -  protein_bind   phage φC31 attP (fragment): attachment site of phage φC31 phage φC31 integrase
   5000..5129    -  polyA_signal   OpIE-2 poly(A) signal: immediate-early gene 2 from the Orgyia pseudotsugata multicapsid nucleopolyhedrovirus; baculovirus polyadenylation signal
   5147..5863    -  CDS            mCerulean3: mCerulean3 is a basic (constitutively fluorescent) cyan fluorescent protein published in 2011, derived from Aequorea victoria. It is reported to be a somewhat slowly-maturing monomer with very low acid sensitivity.
   5885..6007    -  promoter       hsp70 promoter (fragment): Drosophila melanogaster hsp70Bb promoter
   6947..6967    -  misc_feature   P element 3' end (fragment): P element 3' end
>Addgene plasmid #174062 | pUC19-whiteCopyCatcher | addgene full sequence | sequence record 342232 | Addgene NGS Result
GGTATCAGCTCACTCAAAGGCGGTAATACGGTTATCCACAGAATCAGGGGATAACGCAGGAAAGAACATG
TGAGCAAAAGGCCAGCAAAAGGCCAGGAACCGTAAAAAGGCCGCGTTGCTGGCGTTTTTCCATAGGCTCC
GCCCCCCTGACGAGCATCACAAAAATCGACGCTCAAGTCAGAGGTGGCGAAACCCGACAGGACTATAAAG
ATACCAGGCGTTTCCCCCTGGAAGCTCCCTCGTGCGCTCTCCTGTTCCGACCCTGCCGCTTACCGGATAC
CTGTCCGCCTTTCTCCCTTCGGGAAGCGTGGCGCTTTCTCATAGCTCACGCTGTAGGTATCTCAGTTCGG
TGTAGGTCGTTCGCTCCAAGCTGGGCTGTGTGCACGAACCCCCCGTTCAGCCCGACCGCTGCGCCTTATC
CGGTAACTATCGTCTTGAGTCCAACCCGGTAAGACACGACTTATCGCCACTGGCAGCAGCCACTGGTAAC
AGGATTAGCAGAGCGAGGTATGTAGGCGGTGCTACAGAGTTCTTGAAGTGGTGGCCTAACTACGGCTACA
CTAGAAGAACAGTATTTGGTATCTGCGCTCTGCTGAAGCCAGTTACCTTCGGAAAAAGAGTTGGTAGCTC
TTGATCCGGCAAACAAACCACCGCTGGTAGCGGTGGTTTTTTTGTTTGCAAGCAGCAGATTACGCGCAGA
AAAAAAGGATCTCAAGAAGATCCTTTGATCTTTTCTACGGGGTCTGACGCTCAGTGGAACGAAAACTCAC
GTTAAGGGATTTTGGTCATGAGATTATCAAAAAGGATCTTCACCTAGATCCTTTTAAATTAAAAATGAAG
TTTTAAATCAATCTAAAGTATATATGAGTAAACTTGGTCTGACAGTTACCAATGCTTAATCAGTGAGGCA
CCTATCTCAGCGATCTGTCTATTTCGTTCATCCATAGTTGCCTGACTCCCCGTCGTGTAGATAACTACGA
TACGGGAGGGCTTACCATCTGGCCCCAGTGCTGCAATGATACCGCGAGACCCACGCTCACCGGCTCCAGA
TTTATCAGCAATAAACCAGCCAGCCGGAAGGGCCGAGCGCAGAAGTGGTCCTGCAACTTTATCCGCCTCC
ATCCAGTCTATTAATTGTTGCCGGGAAGCTAGAGTAAGTAGTTCGCCAGTTAATAGTTTGCGCAACGTTG
TTGCCATTGCTACAGGCATCGTGGTGTCACGCTCGTCGTTTGGTATGGCTTCATTCAGCTCCGGTTCCCA
ACGATCAAGGCGAGTTACATGATCCCCCATGTTGTGCAAAAAAGCGGTTAGCTCCTTCGGTCCTCCGATC
GTTGTCAGAAGTAAGTTGGCCGCAGTGTTATCACTCATGGTTATGGCAGCACTGCATAATTCTCTTACTG
TCATGCCATCCGTAAGATGCTTTTCTGTGACTGGTGAGTACTCAACCAAGTCATTCTGAGAATAGTGTAT
GCGGCGACCGAGTTGCTCTTGCCCGGCGTCAATACGGGATAATACCGCGCCACATAGCAGAACTTTAAAA
GTGCTCATCATTGGAAAACGTTCTTCGGGGCGAAAACTCTCAAGGATCTTACCGCTGTTGAGATCCAGTT
CGATGTAACCCACTCGTGCACCCAACTGATCTTCAGCATCTTTTACTTTCACCAGCGTTTCTGGGTGAGC
AAAAACAGGAAGGCAAAATGCCGCAAAAAAGGGAATAAGGGCGACACGGAAATGTTGAATACTCATACTC
TTCCTTTTTCAATATTATTGAAGCATTTATCAGGGTTATTGTCTCATGAGCGGATACATATTTGAATGTA
TTTAGAAAAATAAACAAATAGGGGTTCCGCGCACATTTCCCCGAAAAGTGCCACCTGACGTCTAAGAAAC
CATTATTATCATGACATTAACCTATAAAAATAGGCGTATCACGAGGCCCTTTCGGGTCATTATTTGGCTA
GACGAATGCTTTGGGCTCAGCATCTGATATCTAGGTATCTTCGTGCGTATCTTGCTTTAAATTCTTAGCA
CCTCGGCTTGTATAACAAAATAAATAAGTGAGCACGATATGCATATCTAGCCCCGGGCTCTTTGAAACAA
TTTTGAAAAGTCTCAAAAAGTTATACAAGGAGATAAGAACTTTAATTCTTTTGGGAAGTAAGTAACGCAG
TAAAGGTAACAAAGTATTGAAAAATATGATATGTATGGAATATTTGAAGCCATCTTTAATTATATGTTCG
TTGCATATATGTACATATTGGGCCGTTTACGCTCTGATATTTCCCTAATCATATCGAGTGGTCGTCAGCT
TTTCCGCTGAATAATTGCGCCTCCTTCAGTATTTCGTTCTCATCAAAGTGAATGACTTTTGAGTGCACTC
ATTAGCCACTCGCACAATCGACAAAACGGGAGGAACAACAAATTGAGTCGCTTCTTTATTCAGTCATTTC
AATTTGTCAAGTTCATCACGATACTCCTTCGCCTCCCTGCACAGCGCCATCTAGCGCCCACTCCTCGAGT
TTCCTTCGTATTTCGTAAGTAATTCAAAAATAGCACGCAAAGTAAATAAAAAAAAAAGTAAGCCAAAAAA
TTAAATAAATATGAAATGTAGCATCTTTCGCTACTTATTTCAACAAAATACGAAAATAGGGAAAAGGTGG
GAGAGTAAACCAGAGGAGGCAGGGAGATAAGAAAACCCAGTGGGAAAGGGACGGCGAAAACAGAAAAGAA
AAGAAAACTTTTTAATAACATTTTTCGGCCTCATTTGTTGTGAAAACAATTTCGCCAGGTCCCTCTATCT
CTTTCCCAGCCATATGGCCATCTCGCTCTGCTCGAGGAGTGCCTGAAAACGGATATTACATTTTTTCGCG
TCTACCTCTCGTAACGTCACCAATTGTGCTTTTTTTTTTGGTAACAGGCCAAAAACTGGACACTGAGTGG
CTAGAAGAATAAGCTGTCAAAGCATCGCAGCAGAAGAGGGGCAGTGAAGCCTCGCTAGTCCATCATGATG
GTCGACTCTAGAAGTCGATCCAACATGGCGACTTGTCCCATCCCCGGCATGTTTAAATATACTAATTATT
CTTGAACTAATTTTAATCAACCGATTTATCTCTCTTCCGCAGGTGGGAGGTTCCGGTGGAAGCGGAGGTA
GCGGCGGATCCGAGGGCCGCGGCAGCCTGCTGACCTGCGGCGATGTGGAGGAGAACCCCGGGCCCATGGC
CTCCTCCGAGAACGTCATCACCGAGTTCATGCGCTTCAAGGTGCGCATGGAGGGCACCGTGAACGGCCAC
GAGTTCGAGATCGAGGGCGAGGGCGAGGGCCGCCCCTACGAGGGCCACAACACCGTGAAGCTGAAGGTGA
CCAAGGGCGGCCCCCTGCCCTTCGCCTGGGACATCCTGTCCCCCCAGTTCCAGTACGGCTCCAAGGTGTA
CGTGAAGCACCCCGCCGACATCCCCGACTACAAGAAGCTGTCCTTCCCCGAGGGCTTCAAGTGGGAGCGC
GTGATGAACTTCGAGGACGGCGGCGTGGCGACCGTGACCCAGGACTCCTCCCTGCAGGACGGCTGCTTCA
TCTACAAGGTGAAGTTCATCGGCGTGAACTTCCCCTCCGACGGCCCCGTGATGCAGAAGAAGACCATGGG
CTGGGAGGCCTCCACCGAGCGCCTGTACCCCCGCGACGGCGTGCTGAAGGGCGAGACCCACAAGGCCCTG
AAGCTGAAGGACGGCGGCCACTACCTGGTGGAGTTCAAGTCCATCTACATGGCCAAGAAGCCCGTGCAGC
TGCCCGGCTACTACTACGTGGACGCCAAGCTGGACATCACCTCCCACAACGAGGACTACACCATCGTGGA
GCAGTACGAGCGCACCGAGGGCCGCCACCACCTGTTCCTGAGATCTCGACCCAAGAAAAAGCGGAAGGTG
GAGGACCCGTAAGATCCACCGGATCTAGATAACTGATCATAATCAGCCATACCACATTTGTAGAGGTTTT
ACTTGCTTTAAAAAACCTCCCACACCTCCCCCTGAACCTGAAACATAAAATGAATGCAATTGTTGTTGTT
AACTTGTTTATTGCAGCTTATAATGGTTACAAATAAAGCAATAGCATCACAAATTTCACAAATAAAGCAT
TTTTTTCACTGCATTCTAGTTGTGGTTTGTCCAAACTCATCAATGTATCTTACCTTTTTTGCTCACCTGT
GATTGCTCCTACTCAAATACAAAAACATCAAATTTTCTGTCAATAAAGCATATTTATTTATATTTATTTT
ACAGGAAAGAATTCCTTTTAAAGTGTATTTTAACCTATAATGAAAAACGATTAAAAAAAATACATAAAAT
AATTCGAAAATTTTTGAATAGCCCAGGTTGATAAAAATTCATTTCATACGTTTTATAACTTATGCCCCTA
AGTATTTTTTGACCATAGTGTTTCAATTCTACATTAATTTTACAGAGTAGAATGAAACGCCACCTACTCA
GCCAAGAGGCGAAAAGGTTAGCTCGCCAAGCAGAGAGGGCGCCAGTGCTCACTACTTTTTATAATTCTCA
ACTTCTTTTTCCAGACTCAGTTCGTATATATAGACCTATTTTCAATTTAACGTCGCAGTGAAGCCTCGCT
AAGGGTTTTAGAGCTAGAAATAGCAAGTTAAAATAAGGCTAGTCCGTTATCAACTTGAAAAAGTGGCACC
GAGTCGGTGCTTTTTTGCCTACCTGGAGCCTGAGAGTTGTTCAATAAAATAAAAATGTTTCGTTTTTTTG
CTTTCGCCAGTATTTATTATTTTTCATCAATATGTATTCAATTTGGTATGTATTTAGTAATTGTAATATA
TAGACAATGGTTTTCCGTTGACGTACATACATCTGACGTGTGTTTATTTAGACATAATAGTTATGTTTTC
ACATCTTTTTAATGTTCGCTTAATGCGTATGCATTTAGACCTACGCCCCCAACTGAGAGAACTCAAAGGT
TACCCCAGTTGGGGCACTACGATCGATCCCACGCGCTTGAAAGGAGTGTGTAAATGGACAATGTTGTTAC
AATAAAAGTTGAAATTATTTTATAAAATTTATTAAAAACATATTTAAACATAACATATTGTATTAAAACA
TGACAATACAAACTAAGATTTAGTCAGATAAACCTATTTGTAGAGTTCGTCCATACCCAAAGTAATTCCT
GCCGCGGTCACGAACTCCAGCAACACCATATGATCCCTCTTTTCGTTGGGATCCTTACTGAGTTTACTCT
GCGTGCTCAGGTAGTGGTTGTCAGGCAAGAGCACGGGACCGTCGCCGATAGGTGTATTTTGCTGATAATG
ATCGGCCAATTGGACCGATCCATCTTCTATGTTACAATTCAGACCGAAATTCGCTTTGATACCGTTTTTC
TGTTTATCGGCTGTTATATAAACATTTCCATGGATAGCGTTATATTCCAACTTATGGCCCAGAATATTAC
CATCTTCCTTAAAGTCTATACCCTTCAACTCGATACGATTCACCAGTGTATCACCTTCAAACTTGACCTC
TGCCCGTGTTTTGTAGTTGCCATCGTCTTTGAAAAATATTGTCCGTTCCTGCACATAACCTTCTGGCATT
GCACTTTTAAAGAAGTCGTGCTGCTTCATGTGGTCCGGGTAACGAGCGAAACACTGAACTCCCCACGAGA
GTGTAGTCACGAGTGTCGGCCAGGGTACAGGCAGTTTGCCCGTGGTGCAAATGAATTTCAGGGTCAGTTT
ACCGTAAGTAGCATCTCCTTCACCTTCTCCACTGACACTGAATTTGTGACCGTTCACGTCACCATCCAAT
TCGACGAGTATCGGGACCACGCCAGTGAAGAGTTCTTCACCTTTACTCACCATGGTGGCGACCGGCTTCG
AGCCGATTGTTTAGCTTGTTCAGCTGCGCTTGTTTATTTGCTTAGCTTTCGCTTAGCGACGTGTTCACTT
TGCTTGTTTGAATTGAATTGTCGCTCCGTAGACGAAGCGCCTCTATTTATACTCCGGCGGTCGAGGGTTC
GAAATCGATAAGCTTGGATCCTAATTGAATTAGCTCTAATTGAATTAGTCTCTAATTGAATTAGATCCCC
GGGCGAGCTCGAGGAGGAAATGCAACAGTTTTCAGGCTTTGGTCTTTTAGCTAGACATACATATGTAGCA
ATGTAAACGATAAATCCAAATCCCCCAATCGTTTTGAAAAATAAATTTAATTTTAAATAGTTCAAAAAAT
GAAAGTTCTAAGCAGGGCTCGCTGTAGCAAGGACCGCCAGGCGCTGAGTGCAAGGTGGACATTATTTTTT
CTTGCTTTTATTGAATGTCAGCTTTTTATTTGGCCCTCTTCTTCGGATTTTGCCTTTCTCATTTGCTTGC
ATTTTTTTGCTAAATTTTTTTTATGATTATTTATACAAATTATTATGAGAGCAGCGGCGGATAAAATGCT
TTCCATATTGTGGCCATCATTTTGTCTTGTTTTTTCCATTTTATTTTTGCCTGGACGCCAATTAGTGGAT
CCCTGTTATTTATGCTTTGCCGCAGGCCGCTGCGATGGCAAGAAACCCCACAAATGGAAAACGGAAAATT
GTTTATGAAAATGAAAATATGCGCGAACGGAAGTGGTATGGGGCGAAAAGTTGGGGCGGGGAGGATGGCT
TGATTTGACCATACCGCAAACGTCTTCGGTTACCGCCATTTCGAAAAGGGAAGCCCCACCTGGGCGAAAA
CTGACAGCTCAGTGGGTTTGGAAATCACTTTACCCGTAAACAAAATAACGTAAATAAGAATTTGTATTTC
GGATTTATAAACTTAAACTCAATTGCAGAAGTAGTAGTTTGAACACTATTGCGTTCAACATAATTGGATC
AAGTAAATGGACTGCTTTATACTGCTCATTGCACTTATCTACAAGAGATTGAGTTTTCCCACCACCCAAA
AAAAGCCAAAGTATCCTTAAAGTTTTATATTTAATAAAAACAAAACTGGCGAAGCTCAAAGTCCCCAAAC
GAAAGCCAAAGATGCCAGCGATTTACACTCGCAATTGTCTTATGAGGTGGCAACATGGTGGAGGAACCTT
GCCACTGCCACCACCCATCGTCCCATCGCCCCATCGTCCATCGCCCAACGACCTGTGACCC
